Addgene plasmid #44327: pUC-UAS1B28-Leum
Depositing lab: Hal Alper. Depositing organization: University of Texas at Austin. Publication: Tuning gene expression in Yarrowia lipolytica by a hybrid promoter approach. Blazeck J, Liu L, Redden H, Alper H. Appl Environ Microbiol. 2011 Nov;77(22):7905-14. doi: 10.1128/AEM.05763-11. Epub 2011 Sep 16. PubMed 21926196.
Backbone
  Vector backbone: pUC19
  Backbone size w/o insert (bp): 2623
  Total vector size (bp): 5929
  Modifications to backbone: None
  Vector type: Bacterial Expression, Synthetic Biology
Growth in bacteria
  Bacterial resistance: Ampicillin, 100 μg/mL
  Growth temperature: 37°C
  Growth strain: DH10B
  Copy number: High Copy
Gene/Insert
  Gene/Insert name: UAS1B28-Leum promoter
  Species: Yarrowia lipolytica
  Insert size (bp): 3306
  Mutation: N/A
  Promoter: UAS1B28-Leum
  Cloning method: Restriction Enzyme; 5′ cloning site BstBI (not destroyed); 3′ cloning site AscI (not destroyed)
  Sequencing primers: 5′ m13_forward20_primer; 3′ m13_reverse_primer
Terms and licenses: Academic/Nonprofit Terms; Industry Terms: Not Available to Industry
How to cite: pUC-UAS1B28-Leum was a gift from Hal Alper (Addgene plasmid # 44327 ; http://n2t.net/addgene:44327 ; RRID:Addgene_44327)
