[The description below was written by a language model from this plasmid's Addgene catalogue record and pLannotate feature annotations shown in this document.]
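Description:
pUC-UAS1B28-Leum is a pUC19-based cloning plasmid of 5,929 bp that stores a synthetic hybrid promoter for the oleaginous yeast Yarrowia lipolytica. It is propagated in E. coli as a high-copy plasmid through the ColE1/pUC-type origin and is selected with ampicillin through the β-lactamase gene (AmpR), which is driven by its own bla promoter. The catalogue lists no changes to the backbone. The feature table shows the usual pUC19 remnants: the lac promoter, lac operator and CAP binding site, a lacZα fragment, and short fragments annotated as lacI, bom and rop. No yeast origin, centromere or yeast selection marker is annotated, so the plasmid appears to be a bacterial storage and source vector rather than one maintained in Yarrowia.

The payload is the 3,306 bp UAS1B28-Leum promoter, cloned between BstBI and AscI sites that both remain intact, so the element can be excised as a cassette. It lies in the roughly 3.3 kb gap between the lacZα fragment and the lac operator, interrupting the lacZα region. The annotation software found no features there, which is expected for a non-standard yeast regulatory sequence. The name and the associated publication on hybrid promoter engineering suggest many tandem copies of the UAS1B upstream activating sequence (28 by the name) fused to a minimal leucine-gene core promoter, but the record does not spell out this architecture. No downstream reporter or coding sequence is listed. The plasmid serves as a synthetic biology part, intended for transfer of the promoter into Yarrowia expression vectors to tune gene expression.
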