Features (pLannotate 1.2.2; 10 found; start..end, strand, type, name):
    137..236     +  misc_feature   bom (fragment): basis of mobility region from pBR322
    242..395     -  CDS            lacZα (fragment): LacZα fragment of β-galactosidase; lacZ fragment
   3732..3748    -  protein_bind   lac operator: The lac repressor binds to the lac operator to inhibit transcription in E. coli. This inhibition can be relieved by adding lactose or isopropyl-β-D-thiogalactopyranoside (IPTG). lac repressor encoded by lacI
   3756..3786    -  promoter       lac promoter: promoter for the E. coli lac operon
   3801..3822    -  protein_bind   CAP binding site: CAP binding activates transcription in the presence of cAMP. E. coli catabolite activator protein
   3835..3927    -  CDS            lacI (fragment): lac repressor; lacI; The lac repressor binds to the lac operator to inhibit transcription in E. coli. This inhibition can be relieved by adding lactose or isopropyl-β-D-thiogalactopyranoside (IPTG).
   4110..4698    -  rep_origin     ori: high-copy-number ColE1/pMB1/pBR322/pUC origin of replication
   4869..5729    -  CDS            AmpR: β-lactamase; bla; confers resistance to ampicillin, carbenicillin, and related antibiotics
   5730..5834    -  promoter       AmpR promoter: bla
   5929..35      +  CDS            rop (fragment) (across the origin): Rop protein, which maintains plasmids at low copy number; rop
>Addgene plasmid #44327 | pUC-UAS1B28-Leum | depositor full sequence | sequence record 60366 | pUC-UAS1B28-Leum sequence 5929 bps
TCGCGCGTTTCGGTGATGACGGTGAAAACCTCTGACACATGCAGCTCCCGGAGACGGTCACAGCTTGTCT
GTAAGCGGATGCCGGGAGCAGACAAGCCCGTCAGGGCGCGTCAGCGGGTGTTGGCGGGTGTCGGGGCTGG
CTTAACTATGCGGCATCAGAGCAGATTGTACTGAGAGTGCACCATATGCGGTGTGAAATACCGCACAGAT
GCGTAAGGAGAAAATACCGCATCAGGCGCCATTCGCCATTCAGGCTGCGCAACTGTTGGGAAGGGCGATC
GGTGCGGGCCTCTTCGCTATTACGCCAGCTGGCGAAAGGGGGATGTGCTGCAAGGCGATTAAGTTGGGTA
ACGCCAGGGTTTTCCCAGTCACGACGTTGTAAAACGACGGCCAGTTTCGAAGGTACCCGAATTCCTGAGG
TGTCTCACAAGTGCCGTGCAGTCCCGCCCCCACTTGCTTCTCTTTGTGTGTAGTGTACGTACATTATCGA
GACCGTTGTTCCCGCCCACCTCGATCCGGTCTAGACTGAGGTGTCTCACAAGTGCCGTGCAGTCCCGCCC
CCACTTGCTTCTCTTTGTGTGTAGTGTACGTACATTATCGAGACCGTTGTTCCCGCCCACCTCGATCCGG
GGATCCCTGAGGTGTCTCACAAGTGCCGTGCAGTCCCGCCCCCACTTGCTTCTCTTTGTGTGTAGTGTAC
GTACATTATCGAGACCGTTGTTCCCGCCCACCTCGATCCGGGTCGACCTGAGGTGTCTCACAAGTGCCGT
GCAGTCCCGCCCCCACTTGCTTCTCTTTGTGTGTAGTGTACGTACATTATCGAGACCGTTGTTCCCGCCC
ACCTCGATCCGGGAGCTCCTGAGGTGTCTCACAAGTGCCGTGCAGTCCCGCCCCCACTTGCTTCTCTTTG
TGTGTAGTGTACGTACATTATCGAGACCGTTGTTCCCGCCCACCTCGATCCGGTCTAGACTGAGGTGTCT
CACAAGTGCCGTGCAGTCCCGCCCCCACTTGCTTCTCTTTGTGTGTAGTGTACGTACATTATCGAGACCG
TTGTTCCCGCCCACCTCGATCCGGGGATCCCTGAGGTGTCTCACAAGTGCCGTGCAGTCCCGCCCCCACT
TGCTTCTCTTTGTGTGTAGTGTACGTACATTATCGAGACCGTTGTTCCCGCCCACCTCGATCCGGGTCGA
CCTGAGGTGTCTCACAAGTGCCGTGCAGTCCCGCCCCCACTTGCTTCTCTTTGTGTGTAGTGTACGTACA
TTATCGAGACCGTTGTTCCCGCCCACCTCGATCCGGGCATGCGGTACCCGAATTCCTGAGGTGTCTCACA
AGTGCCGTGCAGTCCCGCCCCCACTTGCTTCTCTTTGTGTGTAGTGTACGTACATTATCGAGACCGTTGT
TCCCGCCCACCTCGATCCGGTCTAGACTGAGGTGTCTCACAAGTGCCGTGCAGTCCCGCCCCCACTTGCT
TCTCTTTGTGTGTAGTGTACGTACATTATCGAGACCGTTGTTCCCGCCCACCTCGATCCGGGGATCCCTG
AGGTGTCTCACAAGTGCCGTGCAGTCCCGCCCCCACTTGCTTCTCTTTGTGTGTAGTGTACGTACATTAT
CGAGACCGTTGTTCCCGCCCACCTCGATCCGGGTCGACCTGAGGTGTCTCACAAGTGCCGTGCAGTCCCG
CCCCCACTTGCTTCTCTTTGTGTGTAGTGTACGTACATTATCGAGACCGTTGTTCCCGCCCACCTCGATC
CGGGAGCTCCTGAGGTGTCTCACAAGTGCCGTGCAGTCCCGCCCCCACTTGCTTCTCTTTGTGTGTAGTG
TACGTACATTATCGAGACCGTTGTTCCCGCCCACCTCGATCCGGTCTAGACTGAGGTGTCTCACAAGTGC
CGTGCAGTCCCGCCCCCACTTGCTTCTCTTTGTGTGTAGTGTACGTACATTATCGAGACCGTTGTTCCCG
CCCACCTCGATCCGGGGATCCCTGAGGTGTCTCACAAGTGCCGTGCAGTCCCGCCCCCACTTGCTTCTCT
TTGTGTGTAGTGTACGTACATTATCGAGACCGTTGTTCCCGCCCACCTCGATCCGGGTCGACCTGAGGTG
TCTCACAAGTGCCGTGCAGTCCCGCCCCCACTTGCTTCTCTTTGTGTGTAGTGTACGTACATTATCGAGA
CCGTTGTTCCCGCCCACCTCGATCCGGGCATGCCTGCAGTTGAATTCCTGAGGTGTCTCACAAGTGCCGT
GCAGTCCCGCCCCCACTTGCTTCTCTTTGTGTGTAGTGTACGTACATTATCGAGACCGTTGTTCCCGCCC
ACCTCGATCCGGTCTAGACTGAGGTGTCTCACAAGTGCCGTGCAGTCCCGCCCCCACTTGCTTCTCTTTG
TGTGTAGTGTACGTACATTATCGAGACCGTTGTTCCCGCCCACCTCGATCCGGGGATCCCTGAGGTGTCT
CACAAGTGCCGTGCAGTCCCGCCCCCACTTGCTTCTCTTTGTGTGTAGTGTACGTACATTATCGAGACCG
TTGTTCCCGCCCACCTCGATCCGGGTCGACCTGAGGTGTCTCACAAGTGCCGTGCAGTCCCGCCCCCACT
TGCTTCTCTTTGTGTGTAGTGTACGTACATTATCGAGACCGTTGTTCCCGCCCACCTCGATCCGGGAGCT
CCTGAGGTGTCTCACAAGTGCCGTGCAGTCCCGCCCCCACTTGCTTCTCTTTGTGTGTAGTGTACGTACA
TTATCGAGACCGTTGTTCCCGCCCACCTCGATCCGGTCTAGACTGAGGTGTCTCACAAGTGCCGTGCAGT
CCCGCCCCCACTTGCTTCTCTTTGTGTGTAGTGTACGTACATTATCGAGACCGTTGTTCCCGCCCACCTC
GATCCGGGGATCCCTGAGGTGTCTCACAAGTGCCGTGCAGTCCCGCCCCCACTTGCTTCTCTTTGTGTGT
AGTGTACGTACATTATCGAGACCGTTGTTCCCGCCCACCTCGATCCGGGTCGACCTGAGGTGTCTCACAA
GTGCCGTGCAGTCCCGCCCCCACTTGCTTCTCTTTGTGTGTAGTGTACGTACATTATCGAGACCGTTGTT
CCCGCCCACCTCGATCCGGGCATGCGGTACCCGAATTCGAGCTCCTGAGGTGTCTCACAAGTGCCGTGCA
GTCCCGCCCCCACTTGCTTCTCTTTGTGTGTAGTGTACGTACATTATCGAGACCGTTGTTCCCGCCCACC
TCGATCCGGTCTAGACTGAGGTGTCTCACAAGTGCCGTGCAGTCCCGCCCCCACTTGCTTCTCTTTGTGT
GTAGTGTACGTACATTATCGAGACCGTTGTTCCCGCCCACCTCGATCCGGGGATCCCTGAGGTGTCTCAC
AAGTGCCGTGCAGTCCCGCCCCCACTTGCTTCTCTTTGTGTGTAGTGTACGTACATTATCGAGACCGTTG
TTCCCGCCCACCTCGATCCGGGTCGACCTGAGGTGTCTCACAAGTGCCGTGCAGTCCCGCCCCCACTTGC
TTCTCTTTGTGTGTAGTGTACGTACATTATCGAGACCGTTGTTCCCGCCCACCTCGATCCGGGCATGCAC
TGATCACGGGCAAAAGTGCGTATATATACAAGAGCGTTTGCCAGCCACAGATTTTCACTCCACACACCAC
ATCACACATACAACCACACACATCCACAATGGAACCCGAAACTAAAAGCTTCAGGCGCGCCATCATGGTC
ATAGCTGTTTCCTGTGTGAAATTGTTATCCGCTCACAATTCCACACAACATACGAGCCGGAAGCATAAAG
TGTAAAGCCTGGGGTGCCTAATGAGTGAGCTAACTCACATTAATTGCGTTGCGCTCACTGCCCGCTTTCC
AGTCGGGAAACCTGTCGTGCCAGCTGCATTAATGAATCGGCCAACGCGCGGGGAGAGGCGGTTTGCGTAT
TGGGCGCTCTTCCGCTTCCTCGCTCACTGACTCGCTGCGCTCGGTCGTTCGGCTGCGGCGAGCGGTATCA
GCTCACTCAAAGGCGGTAATACGGTTATCCACAGAATCAGGGGATAACGCAGGAAAGAACATGTGAGCAA
AAGGCCAGCAAAAGGCCAGGAACCGTAAAAAGGCCGCGTTGCTGGCGTTTTTCCATAGGCTCCGCCCCCC
TGACGAGCATCACAAAAATCGACGCTCAAGTCAGAGGTGGCGAAACCCGACAGGACTATAAAGATACCAG
GCGTTTCCCCCTGGAAGCTCCCTCGTGCGCTCTCCTGTTCCGACCCTGCCGCTTACCGGATACCTGTCCG
CCTTTCTCCCTTCGGGAAGCGTGGCGCTTTCTCATAGCTCACGCTGTAGGTATCTCAGTTCGGTGTAGGT
CGTTCGCTCCAAGCTGGGCTGTGTGCACGAACCCCCCGTTCAGCCCGACCGCTGCGCCTTATCCGGTAAC
TATCGTCTTGAGTCCAACCCGGTAAGACACGACTTATCGCCACTGGCAGCAGCCACTGGTAACAGGATTA
GCAGAGCGAGGTATGTAGGCGGTGCTACAGAGTTCTTGAAGTGGTGGCCTAACTACGGCTACACTAGAAG
GACAGTATTTGGTATCTGCGCTCTGCTGAAGCCAGTTACCTTCGGAAAAAGAGTTGGTAGCTCTTGATCC
GGCAAACAAACCACCGCTGGTAGCGGTGGTTTTTTTGTTTGCAAGCAGCAGATTACGCGCAGAAAAAAAG
GATCTCAAGAAGATCCTTTGATCTTTTCTACGGGGTCTGACGCTCAGTGGAACGAAAACTCACGTTAAGG
GATTTTGGTCATGAGATTATCAAAAAGGATCTTCACCTAGATCCTTTTAAATTAAAAATGAAGTTTTAAA
TCAATCTAAAGTATATATGAGTAAACTTGGTCTGACAGTTACCAATGCTTAATCAGTGAGGCACCTATCT
CAGCGATCTGTCTATTTCGTTCATCCATAGTTGCCTGACTCCCCGTCGTGTAGATAACTACGATACGGGA
GGGCTTACCATCTGGCCCCAGTGCTGCAATGATACCGCGAGACCCACGCTCACCGGCTCCAGATTTATCA
GCAATAAACCAGCCAGCCGGAAGGGCCGAGCGCAGAAGTGGTCCTGCAACTTTATCCGCCTCCATCCAGT
CTATTAATTGTTGCCGGGAAGCTAGAGTAAGTAGTTCGCCAGTTAATAGTTTGCGCAACGTTGTTGCCAT
TGCTACAGGCATCGTGGTGTCACGCTCGTCGTTTGGTATGGCTTCATTCAGCTCCGGTTCCCAACGATCA
AGGCGAGTTACATGATCCCCCATGTTGTGCAAAAAAGCGGTTAGCTCCTTCGGTCCTCCGATCGTTGTCA
GAAGTAAGTTGGCCGCAGTGTTATCACTCATGGTTATGGCAGCACTGCATAATTCTCTTACTGTCATGCC
ATCCGTAAGATGCTTTTCTGTGACTGGTGAGTACTCAACCAAGTCATTCTGAGAATAGTGTATGCGGCGA
CCGAGTTGCTCTTGCCCGGCGTCAATACGGGATAATACCGCGCCACATAGCAGAACTTTAAAAGTGCTCA
TCATTGGAAAACGTTCTTCGGGGCGAAAACTCTCAAGGATCTTACCGCTGTTGAGATCCAGTTCGATGTA
ACCCACTCGTGCACCCAACTGATCTTCAGCATCTTTTACTTTCACCAGCGTTTCTGGGTGAGCAAAAACA
GGAAGGCAAAATGCCGCAAAAAAGGGAATAAGGGCGACACGGAAATGTTGAATACTCATACTCTTCCTTT
TTCAATATTATTGAAGCATTTATCAGGGTTATTGTCTCATGAGCGGATACATATTTGAATGTATTTAGAA
AAATAAACAAATAGGGGTTCCGCGCACATTTCCCCGAAAAGTGCCACCTGACGTCTAAGAAACCATTATT
ATCATGACATTAACCTATAAAAATAGGCGTATCACGAGGCCCTTTCGTC
