>Addgene plasmid #44327 | pUC-UAS1B28-Leum | addgene partial sequence | sequence record 62826 | M13_pUC_rev
AGCTTTTAGTTTCGGGTTCCATTGTGGATGTGTGTGGTTGTATGTGTGATGTGGTGTGTGGAGTGAAAAT
CTGTGGCTGGCAAACGCTCTTGTATATATACGCACTTTTGCCCGTGATCAGTGCATGCCCGGATCGAGGT
GGGCGGGAACAACGGTCTCGATAATGTACGTACACTACACACAAAGAGAAGCAAGTGGGGGCGGGACTGC
ACGGCACTTGTGAGACACCTCAGGTCGACCCGGATCGAGGTGGGCGGGAACAACGGTCTCGATAATGTAC
GTACACTACACACAAAGAGAAGCAAGTGGGGGCGGGACTGCACGGCACTTGTGAGACACCTCAGGGATCC
CCGGATCGAGGTGGGCGGGAACAACGGTCTCGATAATGTACGTACACTACACACAAAGAGAAGCAAGTGG
GGGCGGGACTGCACGGCACTTGTGAGACACCTCAGTCTAGACCGGATCGAGGTGGGCGGGAACAACGGTC
TCGATAATGTACGTACACTACACACAAAGAGAAGCAAGTGGGGGCGGGACTGCACGGCACTTGTGAGACA
CCTCAGGAGCTCGAATTC
